>Addgene plasmid #130907 | pLY9 | addgene full sequence | sequence record 258306 | Addgene NGS Result
GCGGTGATGTAAACATTGTGGCTGTTAAAATTGTATTCCAGCTTATGGCCCAGGATATTGCCGTCTTCTT
TAAAGTCAATGCCTTTCAGCTCAATGCGGTTTACCAGGGTATCGCCTTCAAATTTCACTTCCGCACGCGT
TTTGTACGTGCCGTCATCCTTAAAGGAAATCGTGCGTTCCTGCACATAGCCTTCCGGCATGGCGGACTTG
AAGAAGTCATGCTGCTTCATATGGTCCGGATAACGAGCAAAGCACTGAACACCATAAGTCAGCGTCGTTA
CCAGAGTCGGCCAAGGTACCGGCAGTTTACCAGTAGTACAGATGAACTTCAGCGTCAGTTTACCATTAGT
TGCGTCACCTTCACCCTCGCCACGCACGGAAAACTTATGACCGTTGACATCACCATCCAGTTCCACCAGA
ATAGGGACGACACCAGTGAACAGCTCTTCGCCTTTACGCATATGGTATTTCTCCTCTTTAATCTCTAGTT
AAACAAAATTATTTGTAGAGGCTGTTTCGTCCTCACGGACTCATCAGACCGGAAAGCACATCCGGTGACA
GCTCTCTAGTATTTGCGTTCAGGATTGTCCTGCTGAACTGTTAATACAATTTGCGTGCCAATTTTTTATC
TTTTTGATTTATAAAGATCTGATTGAAGAATCAACAGCAACATGCCAGGATGCCGTTTTTTGCCACAACA
GCTTTCCGTTTTTTGCCACAACAGCTTTTCTAGTAGGGAGACCAGAAACAAAAAAAGGCCGCGTTAGCGG
CCTTCAATAATTGGCTCTAGTATTAAGACCCACTTTCACATTTAAGTTGTTTTTCTAATCCGCATATGAT
CAATTCAAGGCCGAATAAGAAGGCTGGCTCTGCACCTTGGTGATCAAATAATTCGATAGCTTGTCGTAAT
AATGGCGGCATACTATCAGTAGTAGGTGTTTCCCTTTCTTCTTTAGCGACTTGATGCTCTTGATCTTCCA
ATACGCAACCTAAAGTAAAATGCCCCACAGCGCTGAGTGCATATAATGCATTCTCTAGTGAAAAACCTTG
TTGGCATAAAAAGGCTAATTGATTTTCGAGAGTTTCATACTGTTTTTCTGTAGGCCGTGTACCTAAATGT
ACTTTTGCTCCATCGCGATGACTTAGTAAAGCACATCTAAAACTTTTAGCGTTATTACGTAAAAAATCTT
GCCAGCTTTCCCCTTCTAAAGGGCAAAAGTGAGTATGGTGCCTATCTAACATCTCAATGGCTAAGGCGTC
GAGCAAAGCCCGCTTATTTTTTACATGCCAATACAATGTAGGCTGCTCTACACCTAGCTTCTGGGCGAGT
TTACGGGTTGTTAAACCTTCGATTCCGACCTCATTAAGCAGCTCTAATGCGCTGTTAATCACTTTACTTT
TATCTAATCTTGACATCATTAATTCCTAATTTTTGTTGACACTCTATCGTTGATAGAGTTATTTTACCAC
TCCCTATCAGTGATAGAGAAAAGAATTGAAAAGATCTAAAGAGGAGAAAGGATCTATGGATAAGAAATAC
TCAATAGGCTTAGCTATCGGCACAAATAGCGTCGGATGGGCGGTGATCACTGATGAATATAAGGTTCCGT
CTAAAAAGTTCAAGGTTCTGGGAAATACAGACCGCCACAGTATCAAAAAAAATCTTATAGGGGCTCTTTT
ATTTGACAGTGGAGAGACAGCGGAAGCGACTCGCCTCAAACGGACAGCTCGTAGAAGGTATACACGTCGG
AAGAATCGTATTTGTTATCTACAGGAGATTTTTTCAAATGAGATGGCGAAAGTAGATGATAGTTTCTTTC
ATCGACTTGAAGAGTCTTTTTTGGTGGAAGAAGACAAGAAGCATGAACGTCATCCTATTTTTGGAAATAT
AGTAGATGAAGTTGCTTATCATGAGAAATATCCAACTATCTATCATCTGCGAAAAAAATTGGTAGATTCT
ACTGATAAAGCGGATTTGCGCTTAATCTATTTGGCCTTAGCGCATATGATTAAGTTTCGTGGTCATTTTT
TGATTGAGGGAGATTTAAATCCTGATAATAGTGATGTGGACAAACTATTTATCCAGTTGGTACAAACCTA
CAATCAATTATTTGAAGAAAACCCTATTAACGCAAGTGGAGTAGATGCTAAAGCGATTCTTTCTGCACGA
TTGAGTAAATCAAGACGATTAGAAAATCTCATTGCTCAGCTCCCCGGTGAGAAGAAAAATGGCTTATTTG
GGAATCTCATTGCTTTGTCATTGGGTTTGACCCCTAATTTTAAATCAAATTTTGATTTGGCAGAAGATGC
TAAATTACAGCTTTCAAAAGATACTTACGATGATGATTTAGATAATTTATTGGCGCAAATTGGAGATCAA
TATGCTGATTTGTTTTTGGCAGCTAAGAATTTATCAGATGCTATTTTACTTTCAGATATCCTAAGAGTAA
ATACTGAAATAACTAAGGCTCCCCTATCAGCTTCAATGATTAAACGCTACGATGAACATCATCAAGACTT
GACTCTTTTAAAAGCTTTAGTTCGACAACAACTTCCAGAAAAGTATAAAGAAATCTTTTTTGATCAATCA
AAAAACGGATATGCAGGTTATATTGATGGGGGAGCTAGCCAAGAAGAATTTTATAAATTTATCAAACCAA
TTTTAGAAAAAATGGATGGTACTGAGGAATTATTGGTGAAACTAAATCGTGAAGATTTGCTGCGCAAGCA
ACGGACCTTTGACAACGGCTCTATTCCCCATCAAATTCACTTGGGTGAGCTGCATGCTATTTTGAGAAGA
CAAGAAGACTTTTATCCATTTTTAAAAGACAATCGTGAGAAGATTGAAAAAATCTTGACTTTTCGTATTC
CTTATTATGTTGGTCCATTGGCGCGTGGCAATAGTCGTTTTGCATGGATGACTCGGAAGTCTGAAGAAAC
AATTACCCCATGGAATTTTGAAGAAGTTGTCGATAAAGGTGCTTCAGCTCAATCATTTATTGAACGCATG
ACAAACTTTGATAAAAATCTTCCAAATGAAAAAGTACTACCAAAACATAGTTTGCTTTATGAGTATTTTA
CGGTTTATAACGAATTGACAAAGGTCAAATATGTTACTGAAGGAATGCGAAAACCAGCATTTCTTTCAGG
TGAACAGAAGAAAGCCATTGTTGATTTACTCTTCAAAACAAATCGAAAAGTAACCGTTAAGCAATTAAAA
GAAGATTATTTCAAAAAAATAGAATGTTTTGATAGTGTTGAAATTTCAGGAGTTGAAGATAGATTTAATG
CTTCATTAGGTACCTACCATGATTTGCTAAAAATTATTAAAGATAAAGATTTTTTGGATAATGAAGAAAA
TGAAGATATCTTAGAGGATATTGTTTTAACATTGACCTTATTTGAAGATAGGGAGATGATTGAGGAAAGA
CTTAAAACATATGCTCACCTCTTTGATGATAAGGTGATGAAACAGCTTAAACGTCGCCGTTATACTGGTT
GGGGACGTTTGTCTCGAAAATTGATTAATGGTATTAGGGATAAGCAATCTGGCAAAACAATATTAGATTT
TTTGAAATCAGATGGTTTTGCCAATCGCAATTTTATGCAGCTGATCCATGATGATAGTTTGACATTTAAA
GAAGACATTCAAAAAGCACAAGTGTCTGGACAAGGCGATAGTTTACATGAACATATTGCAAATTTAGCTG
GTAGCCCTGCTATTAAAAAAGGTATTTTACAGACTGTAAAAGTTGTTGATGAATTGGTCAAAGTAATGGG
GCGGCATAAGCCAGAAAATATCGTTATTGAAATGGCACGTGAAAATCAGACAACTCAAAAGGGCCAGAAA
AATTCGCGAGAGCGTATGAAACGAATCGAAGAAGGTATCAAAGAATTAGGAAGTCAGATTCTTAAAGAGC
ATCCTGTTGAAAATACTCAATTGCAAAATGAAAAGCTCTATCTCTATTATCTCCAAAATGGAAGAGACAT
GTATGTGGACCAAGAATTAGATATTAATCGTTTAAGTGATTATGATGTCGATGCCATTGTTCCACAAAGT
TTCCTTAAAGACGATTCAATAGACAATAAGGTCTTAACGCGTTCTGATAAAAATCGTGGTAAATCGGATA
ACGTTCCAAGTGAAGAAGTAGTCAAAAAGATGAAAAACTATTGGAGACAACTTCTAAACGCCAAGTTAAT
CACTCAACGTAAGTTTGATAATTTAACGAAAGCTGAACGTGGAGGTTTGAGTGAACTTGATAAAGCTGGT
TTTATCAAACGCCAATTGGTTGAAACTCGCCAAATCACTAAGCATGTGGCACAAATTTTGGATAGTCGCA
TGAATACTAAATACGATGAAAATGATAAACTTATTCGAGAGGTTAAAGTGATTACCTTAAAATCTAAATT
AGTTTCTGACTTCCGAAAAGATTTCCAATTCTATAAAGTACGTGAGATTAACAATTACCATCATGCCCAT
GATGCGTATCTAAATGCCGTCGTTGGAACTGCTTTGATTAAGAAATATCCAAAACTTGAATCGGAGTTTG
TCTATGGTGATTATAAAGTTTATGATGTTCGTAAAATGATTGCTAAGTCTGAGCAAGAAATAGGCAAAGC
AACCGCAAAATATTTCTTTTACTCTAATATCATGAACTTCTTCAAAACAGAAATTACACTTGCAAATGGA
GAGATTCGCAAACGCCCTCTAATCGAAACTAATGGGGAAACTGGAGAAATTGTCTGGGATAAAGGGCGAG
ATTTTGCCACAGTGCGCAAAGTATTGTCCATGCCCCAAGTCAATATTGTCAAGAAAACAGAAGTACAGAC
AGGCGGATTCTCCAAGGAGTCAATTTTACCAAAAAGAAATTCGGACAAGCTTATTGCTCGTAAAAAAGAC
TGGGATCCAAAAAAATATGGTGGTTTTGATAGTCCAACGGTAGCTTATTCAGTCCTAGTGGTTGCTAAGG
TGGAAAAAGGGAAATCGAAGAAGTTAAAATCCGTTAAAGAGTTACTAGGGATCACAATTATGGAAAGAAG
TTCCTTTGAAAAAAATCCGATTGACTTTTTAGAAGCTAAAGGATATAAGGAAGTTAAAAAAGACTTAATC
ATTAAACTACCTAAATATAGTCTTTTTGAGTTAGAAAACGGTCGTAAACGGATGCTGGCTAGTGCCGGAG
AATTACAAAAAGGAAATGAGCTGGCTCTGCCAAGCAAATATGTGAATTTTTTATATTTAGCTAGTCATTA
TGAAAAGTTGAAGGGTAGTCCAGAAGATAACGAACAAAAACAATTGTTTGTGGAGCAGCATAAGCATTAT
TTAGATGAGATTATTGAGCAAATCAGTGAATTTTCTAAGCGTGTTATTTTAGCAGATGCCAATTTAGATA
AAGTTCTTAGTGCATATAACAAACATAGAGACAAACCAATACGTGAACAAGCAGAAAATATTATTCATTT
ATTTACGTTGACGAATCTTGGAGCTCCCGCTGCTTTTAAATATTTTGATACAACAATTGATCGTAAACGA
TATACGTCTACAAAAGAAGTTTTAGATGCCACTCTTATCCATCAATCCATCACTGGTCTTTATGAAACAC
GCATTGATTTGAGTCAGCTAGGAGGTGACTAATACTAGAGCCAATTATTGAAGGGGAGCGGGAAACCGCT
CCCCTTTTTTTGTTTCTGGTCTCCCCTCTAGAAGCGGCCGCGAATTCCAGAAATCATCCTTAGCGAAAGC
TAAGGATTTTTTTTATCTGAAATTCTGCCTCGTGATACGCCTATTTTTATAGGTTAATGTCATGATAATA
ATGGTTTCTTAGACGTCAGGTGGCACCATGGGAAATGTGCGCGGAACCCCTATTTGTTTATTTTTCTAAA
TACATTCAAATATGTATCCGCTCATGAGACAATAACCCTGATAAATGCTTCAATAATATTGAAAAAGGAA
GAGTATGAGTATTCAACATTTCCGTGTCGCCCTTATTCCCTTTTTTGCGGCATTTTGCCTTCCTGTTTTT
GCTCACCCAGAAACGCTGGTGAAAGTAAAAGATGCTGAAGATCAGTTGGGTGCACGAGTGGGTTACATCG
AACTGGATCTCAACAGCGGTAAGATCCTTGAGAGTTTTCGCCCCGAAGAACGTTTTCCAATGATGAGCAC
TTTTAAAGTTCTGCTATGTGGCGCGGTATTATCCCGTATTGACGCCGGGCAAGAGCAACTCGGTCGCCGC
ATACACTATTCTCAGAATGACTTGGTTGAGTACTCACCAGTCACAGAAAAGCATCTTACGGATGGCATGA
CAGTAAGAGAATTATGCAGTGCTGCCATAACCATGAGTGATAACACTGCGGCCAACTTACTTCTGACAAC
GATCGGAGGACCGAAGGAGCTAACCGCTTTTTTGCACAACATGGGGGATCATGTAACTCGCCTTGATCGT
TGGGAACCGGAGCTGAATGAAGCCATACCAAACGACGAGCGTGACACCACGATGCCTGTAGCAATGGCAA
CAACGTTGCGCAAACTATTAACTGGCGAACTACTTACTCTAGCTTCCCGGCAACAATTAATAGACTGGAT
GGAGGCGGATAAAGTTGCAGGACCACTTCTGCGCTCGGCCCTTCCGGCTGGCTGGTTTATTGCTGATAAA
TCTGGAGCCGGTGAGCGTGGGTCTCGCGGTATCATTGCAGCACTGGGGCCAGATGGTAAGCCCTCCCGTA
TCGTAGTTATCTACACGACGGGGAGTCAGGCAACTATGGATGAACGAAATAGACAGATCGCTGAGATAGG
TGCCTCACTGATTAAGCATTGGTAACTGTCAGACCAAGTTTACGAGCTCGCTTGGACTCCTGTTGATAGA
TCCAGTAATGACCTCAGAACTCCATCTGGATTTGTTCAGAACGCTCGGTTGCCGCCGGGCGTTTTTTATT
GGTGAGAATCCAAGCACTAGGGACAGTAAGACGGGTAAGCCTGTTGATGATACCGCTGCCTTACTGGGTG
CATTAGCCAGTCTGAATGACCTGTCACGGGATAATCCGAAGTGGTCAGACTGGAAAATCAGAGGGCAGGA
ACTGCTGAACAGCAAAAAGTCAGATAGCACCACATAGCAGACCCGCCATAAAACGCCCTGAGAAGCCCGT
GACGGGCTTTTCTTGTATTATGGGTAGTTTCCTTGCATGAATCCATAAAAGGCGCCTGTAGTGCCATTTA
CCCCCATTCACTGCCAGAGCCGTGAGCGCAGCGAACTGAATGTCACGAAAAAGACAGCGACTCAGGTGCC
TGATGGTCGGAGACAAAAGGAATATTCAGCGATTTGCCCGAGCTTGCGAGGGTGCTACTTAAGCCTTTAG
GGTTTTAAGGTCTGTTTTGTAGAGGAGCAAACAGCGTTTGCGACATCCTTTTGTAATACTGCGGAACTGA
CTAAAGTAGTGAGTTATACACAGGGCTGGGATCTATTCTTTTTATCTTTTTTTATTCTTTCTTTATTCTA
TAAATTATAACCACTTGAATATAAACAAAAAAAACACACAAAGGTCTAGCGGAATTTACAGAGGGTCTAG
CAGAATTTACAAGTTTTCCAGCAAAGGTCTAGCAGAATTTACAGATACCCACAACTCAAAGGAAAAGGAC
ATGTAATTATCATTGACTAGCCCATCTCAATTGGTATAGTGATTAAAATCACCTAGACCAATTGAGATGT
ATGTCTGAATTAGTTGTTTTCAAAGCAAATGAACTAGCGATTAGTCGCTATGACTTAACGGAGCATGAAA
CCAAGCTAATTTTATGCTGTGTGGCACTACTCAACCCCACGATTGAAAACCCTACAAGGAAAGAACGGAC
GGTATCGTTCACTTATAACCAATACGCTCAGATGATGAACATCAGTAGGGAAAATGCTTATGGTGTATTA
GCTAAAGCAACCAGAGAGCTGATGACGAGAACTGTGGAAATCAGGAATCCTTTGGTTAAAGGCTTTGAGA
TTTTCCAGTGGACAAACTATGCCAAGTTCTCAAGCGAAAAATTAGAATTAGTTTTTAGTGAAGAGATATT
GCCTTATCTTTTCCAGTTAAAAAAATTCATAAAATATAATCTGGAACATGTTAAGTCTTTTGAAAACAAA
TACTCTATGAGGATTTATGAGTGGTTATTAAAAGAACTAACACAAAAGAAAACTCACAAGGCAAATATAG
AGATTAGCCTTGATGAATTTAAGTTCATGTTAATGCTTGAAAATAACTACCATGAGTTTAAAAGGCTTAA
CCAATGGGTTTTGAAACCAATAAGTAAAGATTTAAACACTTACAGCAATATGAAATTGGTGGTTGATAAG
CGAGGCCGCCCGACTGATACGTTGATTTTCCAAGTTGAACTAGATAGACAAATGGATCTCGTAACCGAAC
TTGAGAACAACCAGATAAAAATGAATGGTGACAAAATACCAACAACCATTACATCAGATTCCTACCTACA
TAACGGACTAAGAAAAACACTACACGATGCTTTAACTGCAAAAATTCAGCTCACCAGTTTTGAGGCAAAA
TTTTTGAGTGACATGCAAAGTAAGTATGATCTCAATGGTTCGTTCTCATGGCTCACGCAAAAACAACGAA
CCACACTAGAGAACATACTGGCTAAATACGGAAGGATCTGAGGTTCTTATGGCTCTTGTATCTATCAGTG
AAGCATCAAGACTAACAAACAAAAGTAGAACAACTGTTCACCGTTACATATCAAAGGGAAAACTGTCCAT
ATGCACAGATGAAAACGGTGTAAAAAAGATAGATACATCAGAGCTTTTACGAGTTTTTGGTGCATTCAAA
GCTGTTCACCATGAACAGATCGACAATGTAACCTCGAGATTACCGCCTTTGAGTGAGCTGATACCGCTCG
CCGCAGCCGAACGACCGAGCGCAGCGAGTCAGTGAGCGAGGAAGCCTGCATAACGCGAAGTAATCTTTTC
GGTTTTAAAGAAAAAGGGCAGGGTGGTGACACCTTGCCCTTTTTTGCCGGACTGCAGCGGCCGCTACTAG
TAGGGAGACCAGAAACAAAAAAAGGCCGCGTTAGCGGCCTTCAATAATTGGCTCTAGTATTAATTTGCTG
CTTTCCATTGAGCCTGTTTCTCTGCGCGACGTTCGCGGCGGCGTGTGCGTGCATTCATTTGCAAACTGAG
TTGCAGCAACTCTTTTTCCTGCTGCATCTGAAACTCACGTAAATCCAGCGGCAGTGTTGGAAGCGAGGTG
GTTTCTGAAACGGCGATAGCGTCTTCAGGCGGACGCCGTTTAAAGGGATCAATAATGATGTCATCAAGCG
GATAATCGCTGGTGCCGTGGCGATACACTGAACGTTCCACCACGTTTTTCAATTCACGAATATTTCCCGG
CCAACGATAATTCAGCAATGTTTCTCTGGCGCGCTCCGTAAACCCCGGGAACAGAGGCAGCTTGATTTCC
CGACACATCTGGATGGCAAAGTATTCTGCCATCAACATTATGTCGCTTTCGCGCTCGCGCAGTGGTGGCA
GTTGTACAACATCAAAAGCCAGTCGGTCGAGCAGGTCAGCGCGAAAAGTGCCTTCATTGACCATCGCCGG
GAGATCGGCATTCGTCGCGCATACCAACCGCACATTCACCTGCAATGGTTGGCTGCCGCCAACGCGCTCC
AGTTCACCGTACTCAATCACGCGCAATAATTTCTCCTGCACCATCATCGGTGCCGTAGCGAGTTCATCAA
GAAATAGCGTACCGCCGTCGGCACGTTCAAATCTCCCTGGATGACGTTTTTGCGCACCGGTAAACGCCCC
CGCTTCGTGACCAAACAGTTCGGAATCCAGCAGATTTTCATTTAACGCCGCGCAGTTAAGGGAAATAAAC
GGCCCTTGCCAACGGGAGGAGAGATAATGCAGGCGGCTGGCAATCAGCTCTTTACCGGTGCCGCGTTCGC
CGATGATGAGCACCGGTTTGTCCAGCGGTGCGAGATGCGAAACCTGTTCCAGCACTTCGAGAAAGCTGTT
CGCCTCACCAAGTAAATTATCTTTGTATTCTGCCATCTAGTACTTTCCTGTGTGACTCTAGTAGCTAGCA
CTATACCTAGGACTGAGCTAGCCGTAAACTCTAGTAGGGAGACCAGAAACAAAAAAAGGCCCCCCGTTAG
GGAGGCCTTCAATAATTGGCTCTAGTATTATTAAACTGATGCAGCGTAGTTTTCGTCGTTTGCAGCAGGC
CTTTTGTACAGTTCATCCATACCATGCGTGATGCCCGCTGCGGTTACGAACTCCAGCAGAACCATATGAT
CGCGTTTCTCGTTCGGATCTTTAGACAGAACGCTTTGCGTGCTCAGATAGTGATTGTCTGGCAGCAGAAC
AGGACCATCACCGATTGGAGTGTTTTGCTGGTAGTGATCAGCCAGCTGCACGCTGCCATCCTCCACGTTG
TGGCGAATTTTAAAATTCGCTTTAATGCCATTTTTTTGTTTATCG
Features (pLannotate 1.2.2; 18 found; start..end, strand, type, name):
    512..561     -  misc_RNA       sTRSV HHRz: hammerhead ribozyme from the tobacco ringspot virus satellite RNA (Khvorova et al., 2003)
    796..1416    -  CDS            tetR: TETR2_ECOLX - Experimental evidence at protein level: Swiss-Prot protein existence level 1. TetR is the repressor of the tetracycline resistance element; its N-terminal region forms a helix-turn-helix structure and binds DNA. Binding of tetracycline to TetR reduces the repressor affinity for the tetracycline resistance gene (tetA) promoter operator sites. From Escherichia coli.
   1435..1490    +  promoter       tetR/tetA promoters: tetR; overlapping promoters for bacterial tetR and tetA
   1526..5630    +  CDS            dCas9 (fragment): catalytically dead mutant of the Cas9 endonuclease from the Streptococcus pyogenes Type II CRISPR/Cas system RNA-guided DNA-binding protein that lacks endonuclease activity due to the D10A mutation in the RuvC catalytic domain and the H840A mutation in the HNH catalytic domain
   5696..5717    -  misc_feature   BioBrick prefix: BioBrick prefix for parts that do not start with "ATG"
   5720..5763    +  terminator     bacterial terminator: putative bacterial transcription terminator
   5850..5954    +  promoter       AmpR promoter: bla
   5955..6815    +  CDS            AmpR: β-lactamase; bla; confers resistance to ampicillin, carbenicillin, and related antibiotics
   6845..6939    +  terminator     lambda t0 terminator: transcription terminator from phage lambda
   7431..7653    +  rep_origin     pSC101 ori: low-copy replication origin that requires the Rep101 protein
   7701..8651    +  CDS            Rep101: RepA protein needed for replication with the pSC101 origin; rep101
   8954..9011    -  terminator     his operon terminator: This putative transcriptin terminator from the E. coli his operon has a 2-bp deletion introduced during synthesis. Its efficiency has not been determined.
   9012..9032    -  misc_feature   BioBrick suffix: universal suffix for all parts
   9093..9146    -  CDS            λ N peptide (fragment): N-terminal RNA-binding domain from the λ bacteriophage antiterminator protein N (Baron-Benhamou et al., 2004)
   9159..10046   -  CDS            pspF (fragment): PSPF_ECOLI - Also known as ycjB. Experimental evidence at protein level: Swiss-Prot protein existence level 1. Transcriptional activator for the phage shock protein (psp) operon (pspABCDE) and pspG gene. From Escherichia coli (strain K12).
  10074..10102   -  promoter       J23119 promoter (fragment): bacterial promoter (Registry of Standard Biological Parts BBa J23119)
  10193..10216   -  CDS            ssrA tag (LVA) (fragment): C-terminal peptide that mediates degradation in bacteria through the ClpXP and ClpAP proteases (McGinness et al., 2006) mutant LVA variant that confers accelerated degradation under some conditions (Andersen et al., 1998)
  10223..461     -  CDS            superfolder GFP (across the origin): GFP variant that folds robustly even when fused to poorly folded proteins (Pédelacq et al., 2006)
