[The description below was written by a language model from this plasmid's Addgene catalogue record and pLannotate feature annotations shown in this document.]
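Description:
pLY9 is a 10.5 kb synthetic-biology plasmid for bacterial CRISPR activation (CRISPRa) in E. coli, built on pSB4A3mut, a mutated BioBrick-format backbone. It replicates at low copy from the pSC101 origin, supported by the plasmid-encoded Rep101 (RepA) protein, and is selected with ampicillin through the bla gene, which is followed by a lambda t0 terminator. BioBrick prefix and suffix scars and flanking terminators insulate the cloned modules.

The plasmid combines the protein components of the activation device with its reporter. Catalytically dead Streptococcus pyogenes Cas9 (D10A, H840A, plus two synonymous changes) is expressed from Ptet. TetR is encoded divergently from the overlapping tetR/tetA promoter region, so dCas9 levels can be set with a tetracycline-class inducer. The activator is PspF lacking its helix-turn-helix DNA-binding domain, fused at its C terminus to a λN22plus peptide (D2N and Q4R variant of the phage λ N RNA-binding domain). It is expressed constitutively from the Anderson promoter J23106, which the automated annotation matches as a fragment of the related J23119. PspF is the natural activator of the psp operon. Without its own DNA-binding domain, the fusion presumably reaches a promoter only when the λN peptide binds a cognate RNA element on a guide RNA held there by dCas9.

The output is superfolder GFP with an ASV ssrA-type degradation tag, which shortens reporter lifetime. It is driven by the engineered PpspA-2G6 promoter, with an sTRSV hammerhead ribozyme annotated upstream of the coding sequence. No guide RNA cassette is listed in the record, so the guide appears to be supplied separately. The construct serves to test programmable gene activation in bacteria.
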