Addgene plasmid #130907: pLY9
Purpose: A CRISPR activation device with the necessary genes (dcas9 controlled by Ptet, pspFΔHTH::λN22plus controlled by promoter J23106), and the reporter part (PpspA-2G6 with sfgfp::ASV).
Depositing lab: Baojun Wang. Depositing organization: University of Edinburgh. Publication: Engineered CRISPRa enables programmable eukaryote-like gene activation in bacteria. Liu Y, Wan X, Wang B. Nat Commun. 2019 Aug 26;10(1):3693. doi: 10.1038/s41467-019-11479-0. PubMed 31451697.
Backbone
  Vector backbone: pSB4A3mut
  Backbone manufacturer: Original version designed by: Reshma Shetty; Mutations introduced by: unknown
  Backbone size w/o insert (bp): 3337
  Total vector size (bp): 10475
  Vector type: Synthetic Biology
Growth in bacteria
  Bacterial resistance: Ampicillin, 100 μg/mL
  Growth temperature: 37°C
  Growth strain: DH5alpha
  Growth instructions: Culture in the Lennox’s Luria-Bertani (LB) medium (10 g/L peptone, 5 g/L yeast extract, 5 g/L NaCl)
  Copy number: Low Copy
Gene/Insert 1
  Gene/Insert name: dcas9
  Species: Streptococcus pyogenes
  Insert size (bp): 4170
  Mutation: Mutations D10A and H840A on WT cas9. Synonymous mutation at R63 of dcas9 (CGT>CGC); Synonymous mutation at R447 of dcas9 (CGA>CGT)
  Promoter: Ptet
  Cloning method: Unknown
  Sequencing primers: 5′ TGCCACCTGACGTCTAAGAA; 3′ TGCGCTGTTAATCACTTTACTTTTATCTAATCTTG
Gene/Insert 2
  Gene/Insert name: tetR
  Species: E. coli
  Insert size (bp): 790
  Mutation: Synonymous mutation at S2 of tetR (TCT>TCA)
  Promoter: Ptet
  Cloning method: Unknown
  Sequencing primers: 5′ GAGCTGTCCGTTTGAGGCGAGTCGCTTCCGCTG; 3′ CTCGCCACGCACGGAAAACTTATGACCGTTGAC
Gene/Insert 3
  Gene/Insert name: pspFΔHTH::λN22plus
  Species: Synthetic; E. coli
  Insert size (bp): 1084
  Mutation: The HTH domain of the pspF gene was deleted (297-326). Mutations D2N and Q4R in the λN22 domain.
  Promoter: Anderson promoter: J23106
  Tag / fusion protein: pspFΔHTH::λN22plus (C terminal on insert)
  Cloning method: Restriction Enzyme; 5′ cloning site XbaI (destroyed during cloning); 3′ cloning site SpeI, PstI (not destroyed)
  Sequencing primers: 5′ ATGCGTAAAGGCGAAGAGCTGTTCACTG; 3′ ATTACCGCCTTTGAGTGAGC
Gene/Insert 4
  Gene/Insert name: sfgfp
  Species: Synthetic
  Insert size (bp): 1094
  Promoter: PpspA-2G6
  Tag / fusion protein: ASV tag (C terminal on insert)
  Cloning method: Restriction Enzyme; 5′ cloning site XbaI (destroyed during cloning); 3′ cloning site SpeI (destroyed during cloning)
  Sequencing primers: 5′ AGCATCAAGTCGCTAAAGAAGAAAGGGAAACACCTACTACTG; 3′ CACGAATATTTCCCGGCCAACGATAATTCAGC
Terms and licenses: Academic/Nonprofit Terms; Industry Terms: Not Available to Industry
Depositor comments: The Top10 bacterial strain should be used for downstream applications
How to cite: pLY9 was a gift from Baojun Wang (Addgene plasmid # 130907 ; http://n2t.net/addgene:130907 ; RRID:Addgene_130907)
