>Addgene plasmid #130907 | pLY9 | depositor partial sequence | sequence record 250820 | dcas9 generator
GGGAGACCAGAAACAAAAAAAGGGGAGCGGTTTCCCGCTCCCCTTCAATAATTGGCTCTAGTATTAGTCA
CCTCCTAGCTGACTCAAATCAATGCGTGTTTCATAAAGACCAGTGATGGATTGATGGATAAGAGTGGCAT
CTAAAACTTCTTTTGTAGACGTATATCGTTTACGATCAATTGTTGTATCAAAATATTTAAAAGCAGCGGG
AGCTCCAAGATTCGTCAACGTAAATAAATGAATAATATTTTCTGCTTGTTCACGTATTGGTTTGTCTCTA
TGTTTGTTATATGCACTAAGAACTTTATCTAAATTGGCATCTGCTAAAATAACACGCTTAGAAAATTCAC
TGATTTGCTCAATAATCTCATCTAAATAATGCTTATGCTGCTCCACAAACAATTGTTTTTGTTCGTTATC
TTCTGGACTACCCTTCAACTTTTCATAATGACTAGCTAAATATAAAAAATTCACATATTTGCTTGGCAGA
GCCAGCTCATTTCCTTTTTGTAATTCTCCGGCACTAGCCAGCATCCGTTTACGACCGTTTTCTAACTCAA
AAAGACTATATTTAGGTAGTTTAATGATTAAGTCTTTTTTAACTTCCTTATATCCTTTAGCTTCTAAAAA
GTCAATCGGATTTTTTTCAAAGGAACTTCTTTCCATAATTGTGATCCCTAGTAACTCTTTAACGGATTTT
AACTTCTTCGATTTCCCTTTTTCCACCTTAGCAACCACTAGGACTGAATAAGCTACCGTTGGACTATCAA
AACCACCATATTTTTTTGGATCCCAGTCTTTTTTACGAGCAATAAGCTTGTCCGAATTTCTTTTTGGTAA
AATTGACTCCTTGGAGAATCCGCCTGTCTGTACTTCTGTTTTCTTGACAATATTGACTTGGGGCATGGAC
AATACTTTGCGCACTGTGGCAAAATCTCGCCCTTTATCCCAGACAATTTCTCCAGTTTCCCCATTAGTTT
CGATTAGAGGGCGTTTGCGAATCTCTCCATTTGCAAGTGTAATTTCTGTTTTGAAGAAGTTCATGATATT
AGAGTAAAAGAAATATTTTGCGGTTGCTTTGCCTATTTCTTGCTCAGACTTAGCAATCATTTTACGAACA
TCATAAACTTTATAATCACCATAGACAAACTCCGATTCAAGTTTTGGATATTTCTTAATCAAAGCAGTTC
CAACGACGGCATTTAGATACGCATCATGGGCATGATGGTAATTGTTAATCTCACGTACTTTATAGAATTG
GAAATCTTTTCGGAAGTCAGAAACTAATTTAGATTTTAAGGTAATCACTTTAACCTCTCGAATAAGTTTA
TCATTTTCATCGTATTTAGTATTCATGCGACTATCCAAAATTTGTGCCACATGCTTAGTGATTTGGCGAG
TTTCAACCAATTGGCGTTTGATAAAACCAGCTTTATCAAGTTCACTCAAACCTCCACGTTCAGCTTTCGT
TAAATTATCAAACTTACGTTGAGTGATTAACTTGGCGTTTAGAAGTTGTCTCCAATAGTTTTTCATCTTT
TTGACTACTTCTTCACTTGGAACGTTATCCGATTTACCACGATTTTTATCAGAACGCGTTAAGACCTTAT
TGTCTATTGAATCGTCTTTAAGGAAACTTTGTGGAACAATGGCATCGACATCATAATCACTTAAACGATT
AATATCTAATTCTTGGTCCACATACATGTCTCTTCCATTTTGGAGATAATAGAGATAGAGCTTTTCATTT
TGCAATTGAGTATTTTCAACAGGATGCTCTTTAAGAATCTGACTTCCTAATTCTTTGATACCTTCTTCGA
TTCGTTTCATACGCTCTCGCGAATTTTTCTGGCCCTTTTGAGTTGTCTGATTTTCACGTGCCATTTCAAT
AACGATATTTTCTGGCTTATGCCGCCCCATTACTTTGACCAATTCATCAACAACTTTTACAGTCTGTAAA
ATACCTTTTTTAATAGCAGGGCTACCAGCTAAATTTGCAATATGTTCATGTAAACTATCGCCTTGTCCAG
ACACTTGTGCTTTTTGAATGTCTTCTTTAAATGTCAAACTATCATCATGGATCAGCTGCATAAAATTGCG
ATTGGCAAAACCATCTGATTTCAAAAAATCTAATATTGTTTTGCCAGATTGCTTATCCCTAATACCATTA
ATCAATTTTCGAGACAAACGTCCCCAACCAGTATAACGGCGACGTTTAAGCTGTTTCATCACCTTATCAT
CAAAGAGGTGAGCATATGTTTTAAGTCTTTCCTCAATCATCTCCCTATCTTCAAATAAGGTCAATGTTAA
AACAATATCCTCTAAGATATCTTCATTTTCTTCATTATCCAAAAAATCTTTATCTTTAATAATTTTTAGC
AAATCATGGTAGGTACCTAATGAAGCATTAAATCTATCTTCAACTCCTGAAATTTCAACACTATCAAAAC
ATTCTATTTTTTTGAAATAATCTTCTTTTAATTGCTTAACGGTTACTTTTCGATTTGTTTTGAAGAGTAA
ATCAACAATGGCTTTCTTCTGTTCACCTGAAAGAAATGCTGGTTTTCGCATTCCTTCAGTAACATATTTG
ACCTTTGTCAATTCGTTATAAACCGTAAAATACTCATAAAGCAAACTATGTTTTGGTAGTACTTTTTCAT
TTGGAAGATTTTTATCAAAGTTTGTCATGCGTTCAATAAATGATTGAGCTGAAGCACCTTTATCGACAAC
TTCTTCAAAATTCCATGGGGTAATTGTTTCTTCAGACTTCCGAGTCATCCATGCAAAACGACTATTGCCA
CGCGCCAATGGACCAACATAATAAGGAATACGAAAAGTCAAGATTTTTTCAATCTTCTCACGATTGTCTT
TTAAAAATGGATAAAAGTCTTCTTGTCTTCTCAAAATAGCATGCAGCTCACCCAAGTGAATTTGATGGGG
AATAGAGCCGTTGTCAAAGGTCCGTTGCTTGCGCAGCAAATCTTCACGATTTAGTTTCACCAATAATTCC
TCAGTACCATCCATTTTTTCTAAAATTGGTTTGATAAATTTATAAAATTCTTCTTGGCTAGCTCCCCCAT
CAATATAACCTGCATATCCGTTTTTTGATTGATCAAAAAAGATTTCTTTATACTTTTCTGGAAGTTGTTG
TCGAACTAAAGCTTTTAAAAGAGTCAAGTCTTGATGATGTTCATCGTAGCGTTTAATCATTGAAGCTGAT
AGGGGAGCCTTAGTTATTTCAGTATTTACTCTTAGGATATCTGAAAGTAAAATAGCATCTGATAAATTCT
TAGCTGCCAAAAACAAATCAGCATATTGATCTCCAATTTGCGCCAATAAATTATCTAAATCATCATCGTA
AGTATCTTTTGAAAGCTGTAATTTAGCATCTTCTGCCAAATCAAAATTTGATTTAAAATTAGGGGTCAAA
CCCAATGACAAAGCAATGAGATTCCCAAATAAGCCATTTTTCTTCTCACCGGGGAGCTGAGCAATGAGAT
TTTCTAATCGTCTTGATTTACTCAATCGTGCAGAAAGAATCGCTTTAGCATCTACTCCACTTGCGTTAAT
AGGGTTTTCTTCAAATAATTGATTGTAGGTTTGTACCAACTGGATAAATAGTTTGTCCACATCACTATTA
TCAGGATTTAAATCTCCCTCAATCAAAAAATGACCACGAAACTTAATCATATGCGCTAAGGCCAAATAGA
TTAAGCGCAAATCCGCTTTATCAGTAGAATCTACCAATTTTTTTCGCAGATGATAGATAGTTGGATATTT
CTCATGATAAGCAACTTCATCTACTATATTTCCAAAAATAGGATGACGTTCATGCTTCTTGTCTTCTTCC
ACCAAAAAAGACTCTTCAAGTCGATGAAAGAAACTATCATCTACTTTCGCCATCTCATTTGAAAAAATCT
CCTGTAGATAACAAATACGATTCTTCCGACGTGTATACCTTCTACGAGCTGTCCGTTTGAGGCGAGTCGC
TTCCGCTGTCTCTCCACTGTCAAATAAAAGAGCCCCTATAAGATTTTTTTTGATACTGTGGCGGTCTGTA
TTTCCCAGAACCTTGAACTTTTTAGACGGAACCTTATATTCATCAGTGATCACCGCCCATCCGACGCTAT
TTGTGCCGATAGCTAAGCCTATTGAGTATTTCTTATCCATAGATCCTTTCTCCTCTTTAGATCTTTTCAA
TTCTTTTCTCTATCACTGATAGGGAGTGGTAAAATAACTCTATCAACGATAGAGTGTCAACAAAAATTAG
GAATTAATGATGTCAAGATTAGATAAAAGTAAAGTGATTAACAGCGCATTAGAGCTGCTTAATGAGGTCG
GAATCGAAGGTTTAACAACCCGTAAACTCGCCCAGAAGCTAGGTGTAGAGCAGCCTACATTGTATTGGCA
TGTAAAAAATAAGCGGGCTTTGCTCGACGCCTTAGCCATTGAGATGTTAGATAGGCACCATACTCACTTT
TGCCCTTTAGAAGGGGAAAGCTGGCAAGATTTTTTACGTAATAACGCTAAAAGTTTTAGATGTGCTTTAC
TAAGTCATCGCGATGGAGCAAAAGTACATTTAGGTACACGGCCTACAGAAAAACAGTATGAAACTCTCGA
AAATCAATTAGCCTTTTTATGCCAACAAGGTTTTTCACTAGAGAATGCATTATATGCACTCAGCGCTGTG
GGGCATTTTACTTTAGGTTGCGTATTGGAAGATCAAGAGCATCAAGTCGCTAAAGAAGAAAGGGAAACAC
CTACTACTGATAGTATGCCGCCATTATTACGACAAGCTATCGAATTATTTGATCACCAAGGTGCAGAGCC
AGCCTTCTTATTCGGCCTTGAATTGATCATATGCGGATTAGAAAAACAACTTAAATGTGAAAGTGGGTCT
TAATACTAGAGCCAATTATTGAAGGCCGCTAACGCGGCCTTTTTTTGTTTCTGGTCTCCC
