>Addgene plasmid #130907 | pLY9 | depositor partial sequence | sequence record 250821 | reporter with sfgfp::ASV tag
TACTAGAAAAGCTGTTGTGGCAAAAAACGGAAAGCTGTTGTGGCAAAAAACGGCATCCTGGCATGTTGCT
GTTGATTCTTCAATCAGATCTTTATAAATCAAAAAGATAAAAAATTGGCACGCAAATTGTATTAACAGTT
CAGCAGGACAATCCTGAACGCAAATACTAGAGAGCTGTCACCGGATGTGCTTTCCGGTCTGATGAGTCCG
TGAGGACGAAACAGCCTCTACAAATAATTTTGTTTAACTAGAGATTAAAGAGGAGAAATACCATATGCGT
AAAGGCGAAGAGCTGTTCACTGGTGTCGTCCCTATTCTGGTGGAACTGGATGGTGATGTCAACGGTCATA
AGTTTTCCGTGCGTGGCGAGGGTGAAGGTGACGCAACTAATGGTAAACTGACGCTGAAGTTCATCTGTAC
TACTGGTAAACTGCCGGTACCTTGGCCGACTCTGGTAACGACGCTGACTTATGGTGTTCAGTGCTTTGCT
CGTTATCCGGACCATATGAAGCAGCATGACTTCTTCAAGTCCGCCATGCCGGAAGGCTATGTGCAGGAAC
GCACGATTTCCTTTAAGGATGACGGCACGTACAAAACGCGTGCGGAAGTGAAATTTGAAGGCGATACCCT
GGTAAACCGCATTGAGCTGAAAGGCATTGACTTTAAAGAAGACGGCAATATCCTGGGCCATAAGCTGGAA
TACAATTTTAACAGCCACAATGTTTACATCACCGCCGATAAACAAAAAAATGGCATTAAAGCGAATTTTA
AAATTCGCCACAACGTGGAGGATGGCAGCGTGCAGCTGGCTGATCACTACCAGCAAAACACTCCAATCGG
TGATGGTCCTGTTCTGCTGCCAGACAATCACTATCTGAGCACGCAAAGCGTTCTGTCTAAAGATCCGAAC
GAGAAACGCGATCATATGGTTCTGCTGGAGTTCGTAACCGCAGCGGGCATCACGCATGGTATGGATGAAC
TGTACAAAAGGCCTGCTGCAAACGACGAAAACTACGCTGCATCAGTTTAATAATACTAGAGCCAATTATT
GAAGGCCTCCCTAACGGGGGGCCTTTTTTTGTTTCTGGTCTCCC
