>Addgene plasmid #130907 | pLY9 | depositor partial sequence | sequence record 250822 | pspFΔHTH::λN22plus generator
TACTAGAGTTTACGGCTAGCTCAGTCCTAGGTATAGTGCTAGCTACTAGAGTCACACAGGAAAGTACTAG
ATGGCAGAATACAAAGATAATTTACTTGGTGAGGCGAACAGCTTTCTCGAAGTGCTGGAACAGGTTTCGC
ATCTCGCACCGCTGGACAAACCGGTGCTCATCATCGGCGAACGCGGCACCGGTAAAGAGCTGATTGCCAG
CCGCCTGCATTATCTCTCCTCCCGTTGGCAAGGGCCGTTTATTTCCCTTAACTGCGCGGCGTTAAATGAA
AATCTGCTGGATTCCGAACTGTTTGGTCACGAAGCGGGGGCGTTTACCGGTGCGCAAAAACGTCATCCAG
GGAGATTTGAACGTGCCGACGGCGGTACGCTATTTCTTGATGAACTCGCTACGGCACCGATGATGGTGCA
GGAGAAATTATTGCGCGTGATTGAGTACGGTGAACTGGAGCGCGTTGGCGGCAGCCAACCATTGCAGGTG
AATGTGCGGTTGGTATGCGCGACGAATGCCGATCTCCCGGCGATGGTCAATGAAGGCACTTTTCGCGCTG
ACCTGCTCGACCGACTGGCTTTTGATGTTGTACAACTGCCACCACTGCGCGAGCGCGAAAGCGACATAAT
GTTGATGGCAGAATACTTTGCCATCCAGATGTGTCGGGAAATCAAGCTGCCTCTGTTCCCGGGGTTTACG
GAGCGCGCCAGAGAAACATTGCTGAATTATCGTTGGCCGGGAAATATTCGTGAATTGAAAAACGTGGTGG
AACGTTCAGTGTATCGCCACGGCACCAGCGATTATCCGCTTGATGACATCATTATTGATCCCTTTAAACG
GCGTCCGCCTGAAGACGCTATCGCCGTTTCAGAAACCACCTCGCTTCCAACACTGCCGCTGGATTTACGT
GAGTTTCAGATGCAGCAGGAAAAAGAGTTGCTGCAACTCAGTTTGCAAATGAATGCACGCACACGCCGCC
GCGAACGTCGCGCAGAGAAACAGGCTCAATGGAAAGCAGCAAATTAATACTAGAGCCAATTATTGAAGGC
CGCTAACGCGGCCTTTTTTTGTTTCTGGTCTCCC
